Addgene plasmid #74070: pAL-pyk_T
Purpose: pAL374 plasmid carrying the pyk (T) sgRNA targeting the template strand of pyk, SpecR
Depositing lab: Timothy Lu. Depositing organization: Massachusetts Institute of Technology. Publication: Corynebacterium glutamicum Metabolic Engineering with CRISPR Interference (CRISPRi). Cleto S, Jensen JV, Wendisch VF, Lu TK. ACS Synth Biol. 2016 Feb 16. 10.1021/acssynbio.5b00216 PubMed 26829286.
Backbone
  Vector backbone: pAL374
  Vector type: Bacterial Expression, CRISPR, Synthetic Biology
Growth in bacteria
  Bacterial resistance: Spectinomycin, 50 μg/mL
  Growth temperature: 37°C
  Growth strain: DH5alpha
  Copy number: Unknown
Gene/Insert
  Gene/Insert name: sgRNA pyk (T)
  gRNA/shRNA sequence: pyk (T)
  Species: Synthetic
  Promoter: ptac
  Cloning method: Gibson Cloning
  Sequencing primers: 5′ GGCAGCCATCGGAAGCTGTGG
Terms and licenses: Academic/Nonprofit Terms; Industry Terms: Not Available to Industry
How to cite: pAL-pyk_T was a gift from Timothy Lu (Addgene plasmid # 74070 ; http://n2t.net/addgene:74070 ; RRID:Addgene_74070)
