[The description below was written by a language model from this plasmid's Addgene catalogue record.]
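Description:
pAL-pyk_T is a bacterial sgRNA expression plasmid built on the pAL374 backbone and catalogued as a bacterial expression, CRISPR and synthetic biology vector. It is propagated in E. coli under spectinomycin selection. The record does not state the origin(s) of replication and lists the copy number as unknown. No feature table is provided, so backbone elements beyond the resistance marker cannot be described from this entry.

The payload is a synthetic single guide RNA, designated pyk (T), inserted by Gibson assembly and transcribed from the tac promoter, a hybrid trp/lac promoter commonly used for strong, typically IPTG-regulatable expression in bacteria. The guide is designed to anneal to the template strand of pyk, and the "T" in the name denotes that strand choice. pyk conventionally names the pyruvate kinase gene, although the record does not spell this out.

The associated work concerns CRISPR interference for metabolic engineering of Corynebacterium glutamicum. In CRISPRi, an sgRNA directs a catalytically inactive Cas9 to a chosen gene to block transcription rather than cut the DNA. The record gives no indication that this plasmid carries dCas9, so that protein presumably comes from a separate construct. The plasmid's likely use is therefore knockdown of pyk expression to redirect metabolic flux. Because repression efficiency in CRISPRi generally depends on which strand is targeted, a template-strand guide would also suit comparisons of strand choice.
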