>Addgene plasmid #74070 | pAL-pyk_T | addgene partial sequence | sequence record 140477 | StrepPyoCas9-5UTR-F 5'-CGGTGCCACTTTTTCAAGTTG-3'
AACCTGGGCCTAGGGTACATACAATCTCATTATACGAGCCGATGTTAATTGTCAAAGCTCATTTCGAATA
TTTGCCAGAACCGTTATGATGTCGGCGCAAAAAACATTATCCAGAACGGGAGTGCGCCTTGAGCGACACG
AATTATGCAGTGATTTACGACCTGCACAGCCATACCACAGCTTCCGATGGCTGCCTGACGCCAGAAGCAT
TGGTGCACCGTGCAGTCGATGATAAGCTGTCAAACCAGATCAATTCGCGCTAACTTACATTAATTGCGTT
GCGCTCACTGCCCGCTTTCCAGTCGGGAAACCTGTCGTGCCAGCTGAAACGCGGTTACAATTCGCCCTTC
CAATTCGCCCTTGCAACGCGTTTCGAATTATTTGCCGACTACCTTGGTGATCTCGCCTTTCACGTAGTGG
ACAAATTCTTCCAACTGATCTGCGCGCGAGGCCAAGCGATCTTCTTCTTGTCCAAGATAAGCCTGTCTAG
CTTCAAGTATGACGGGCTGATACTGGGCCGGCAGGCGCTCCATTGCCCAGTCGGCAGCGACATCCTTCGG
CGCGATTTTGCCGGTTACTGCGCTGTACCAAATGCGGGACAACGTAAGCACTACATTTCGCTCATCGCCA
GCCCAGTCGGGCGGCGAGTTCCATAGCGTTAAGGTTTCATTTAGCGCCTCAAATAGATCCTGTTCAGGAA
CCGGATCAAAGAGTTCCTCCGCCGCTGGACCTACCAAGGCAACGCTATGTTCTCTTGCTTTTGTCAGCAA
GATAGCCAGATCAATGTCGATCGTGGCTGGCTCGAAGATACCTGCAAGAATGTCATTGCGCTGCCATTCT
CCAAATTGCAGTTCGCGCTTAGCTGGATAACGCCACGGAATGATGTCGTCGTGCACAACAATG
