>Addgene plasmid #74070 | pAL-pyk_T | addgene partial sequence | sequence record 140815 | pEXT20-F2 5'-GCATAATTCGTGTCGC-3'
TTGCGCCGACATCATAACGGTTCTGGCAAATATTCGAAATGAGCTTTGACAATTAACATCGGCTCGTATA
ATGAGATTGTATGTACCCTAGGCCCAGGTTTTAGAGCTAGAAATAGCAAGTTAAAATAAGGCTAGTCCGT
TATCAACTTGAAAAAGTGGCACCGAGTCGGTGCTTTTTTATGGAATTGGATCCGTGGAAGACATCTGTCG
AAGACACCTTGTGGTCGAAGACACCTTGTCTCTTCCCAGAGGCGTGGTCGCATACTAATTTGTAAACGGC
CATGACGAAATAGTCGTACGGAACAAGGAGCCACTAGTCTAGAATTCGGTGAGGTTATGGCGGAGGGTTG
CGAGGTCTAGGAGAACAGAGGAAGTCATGCTTTGAAGCATATAAGCTGCCCTGCCCCTCAAGGTTTTCTT
CAAGTGAGGTTTTATCTAACTGCCTAACGGCAGGGGAACCGTATATTGCTTACGGTATGAGACCCCTTAA
ACGTCCGGATAGTCACCGCTCTTCTTTAGCTCCGCGACATGCCTAGCAACCGTGGCGCGAGAGACTCCTA
CCTCTGCCCCTATTTCAGCCCACGTGGGAACTGTCCCTGTCTGGAAATACTGATCGTTCACCATTTGGCT
AATACGGGACTTCGTAGATCGTCCTTGAGCCTTTTTCTTACGGTGCGTCTTTTCAAGCTTCGACCTTTGT
GCTTGCGCATATTTGCCCTCGGGGTCTGTTTTCCAGCGTTGTGCGGCTTTTTGTCCGCCTCTGCGTCCCA
TCGTGGCCAAGGCTTTCCGCTCGCTGCTGGTGGCTTTACCTGGTGCGTTAGAGCCGCTGTAGGTCTCGCT
CTTGGATTGGGCGACATACCCGCGCACGCGCCTTGCCATGG
