>Addgene plasmid #74070 | pAL-pyk_T | depositor partial sequence | sequence record 141969 | pAL-pyk_T sequence 134 bps
TTGACAATTAACATCGGCTCGTATAATGAGATTGTATGTACCCTAGGCCCAGGTTTTAGAGCTAGAAATA
GCAAGTTAAAATAAGGCTAGTCCGTTATCAACTTGAAAAAGTGGCACCGAGTCGGTGCTTTTTT
